>Addgene plasmid #177856 | pSumo-His6- Sumo-AtTPL(1-209) | addgene full sequence | sequence record 350030 | Addgene NGS Result
GCGTATTGGGCGCCAGGGTGGTTTTTCTTTTCACCAGTGAGACGGGCAACAGCTGATTGCCCTTCACCGC
CTGGCCCTGAGAGAGTTGCAGCAAGCGGTCCACGCTGGTTTGCCCCAGCAGGCGAAAATCCTGTTTGATG
GTGGTTAACGGCGGGATATAACATGAGCTGTCTTCGGTATCGTCGTATCCCACTACCGAGATATCCGCAC
CAACGCGCAGCCCGGACTCGGTAATGGCGCGCATTGCGCCCAGCGCCATCTGATCGTTGGCAACCAGCAT
CGCAGTGGGAACGATGCCCTCATTCAGCATTTGCATGGTTTGTTGAAAACCGGACATGGCACTCCAGTCG
CCTTCCCGTTCCGCTATCGGCTGAATTTGATTGCGAGTGAGATATTTATGCCAGCCAGCCAGACGCAGAC
GCGCCGAGACAGAACTTAATGGGCCCGCTAACAGCGCGATTTGCTGGTGACCCAATGCGACCAGATGCTC
CACGCCCAGTCGCGTACCGTCTTCATGGGAGAAAATAATACTGTTGATGGGTGTCTGGTCAGAGACATCA
AGAAATAACGCCGGAACATTAGTGCAGGCAGCTTCCACAGCAATGGCATCCTGGTCATCCAGCGGATAGT
TAATGATCAGCCCACTGACGCGTTGCGCGAGAAGATTGTGCACCGCCGCTTTACAGGCTTCGACGCCGCT
TCGTTCTACCATCGACACCACCACGCTGGCACCCAGTTGATCGGCGCGAGATTTAATCGCCGCGACAATT
TGCGACGGCGCGTGCAGGGCCAGACTGGAGGTGGCAACGCCAATCAGCAACGACTGTTTGCCCGCCAGTT
GTTGTGCCACGCGGTTGGGAATGTAATTCAGCTCCGCCATCGCCGCTTCCACTTTTTCCCGCGTTTTCGC
AGAAACGTGGCTGGCCTGGTTCACCACGCGGGAAACGGTCTGATAAGAGACACCGGCATACTCTGCGACA
TCGTATAACGTTACTGGTTTCACATTCACCACCCTGAATTGACTCTCTTCCGGGCGCTATCATGCCATAC
CGCGAAAGGTTTTGCGCCATTCGATGGTGTCCGGGATCTCGACGCTCTCCCTTATGCGACTCCTGCATTA
GGAAGCAGCCCAGTAGTAGGTTGAGGCCGTTGAGCACCGCCGCCGCAAGGAATGGTGCATGCAAGGAGAT
GGCGCCCAACAGTCCCCCGGCCACGGGGCCTGCCACCATACCCACGCCGAAACAAGCGCTCATGAGCCCG
AAGTGGCGAGCCCGATCTTCCCCATCGGTGATGTCGGCGATATAGGCGCCAGCAACCGCACCTGTGGCGC
CGGTGATGCCGGCCACGATGCGTCCGGCGTAGAGGATCGAGATCTCGATCCCGCGAAATTAATACGACTC
ACTATAGGGGAATTGTGAGCGGATAACAATTCCCCTCTAGAAATAATTTTGTTTAACTTTAAGAAGGAGA
TATACCATGGGTCATCACCATCATCATCACGGGTCGGACTCAGAAGTCAATCAAGAAGCTAAGCCAGAGG
TCAAGCCAGAAGTCAAGCCTGAGACTCACATCAATTTAAAGGTGTCCGATGGATCTTCAGAGATCTTCTT
CAAGATCAAAAAGACCACTCCTTTAAGAAGGCTGATGGAAGCGTTCGCTAAAAGACAGGGTAAGGAAATG
GACTCCTTAAGATTCTTGTACGACGGTATTAGAATTCAAGCTGATCAGGCCCCTGAAGATTTGGACATGG
AGGATAACGATATTATTGAGGCTCACCGCGAACAGATTGGAGGTGGATCCATGAGCAGCCTGAGCCGCGA
ACTGGTGTTCCTGATCTTACAATTCCTGGACGAGGAGAAGTTCAAGGAGACCGTGCACAAGCTGGAGCAG
GAGAGTGGTTTCTTCTTTAACATGAAGTACTTCGAAGACGAAGTGCACAACGGCAACTGGGACGAGGTGG
AGAAATACCTGAGCGGCTTCACCAAGGTTGACGACAACCGCTATAGCATGAAGATTTTCTTCGAGATCCG
CAAGCAGAAGTACCTGGAGGCCCTGGACAAGCACGATCGCCCGAAGGCCGTGGACATCCTGGTGAAGGAC
CTGAAGGTGTTCAGCACCTTCAACGAAGAGCTGTTCAAGGAGATCACCCAACTGCTGACCCTGGAGAACT
TCCGCGAGAATGAGCAGCTGAGCAAGTACGGCGACACAAAGAGCGCCCGTGCCATCATGCTGGTGGAGCT
GAAGAAACTGATCGAGGCAAACCCGCTGTTCCGCGACAAGTTACAATTCCCGACACTGCGCAACAGCCGC
CTGCGTACCCTGATCAACCAGAGCCTGAACTGGCAGCACCAGCTGTGCAAGAACCCGCGCCCGAACCCGG
ATATCAAGACCCTGTTCGTGGACCACAGTTGCGGCCCTCCGAACGGTTAAGCGGCCGCACTCGAGCACCA
CCACCACCACCACTGAGATCCGGCTGCTAACAAAGCCCGAAAGGAAGCTGAGTTGGCTGCTGCCACCGCT
GAGCAATAACTAGCATAACCCCTTGGGGCCTCTAAACGGGTCTTGAGGGGTTTTTTGCTGAAAGGAGGAA
CTATATCCGGATTGGCGAATGGG
[124 nt withheld, positions 2614-2737]
C
[91 nt withheld, positions 2739-2829]
A
[49 nt withheld, positions 2831-2879]
CCTTTGACGTTGGAGTCCACGTTCTTT
[37 nt withheld, positions 2907-2943]
ACCCTATCTCGGTCTATTCTTTTGATTTATAAGGGATTTTGCCGATTTCGGCCTATTGGTTAAAAAATGA
GCTGATTTAACAAAAATTTAACGCGAATTTTAACAAAATATTAACGCTTACAATTTAGGTGGCACTTTTC
GGGGAAATGTGCGCGGAACCCCTATTTGTTTATTTTTCTAAATACATTCAAATATGTATCCGCTCATGAG
ACAATAACCCTGATAAATGCTTCAATAATATTGAAAAAGGAAGAGTATGAGTATTCAACATTTCCGTGTC
GCCCTTATTCCCTTTTTTGCGGCATTTTGCCTTCCTGTTTTTGCTCACCCAGAAACGCTGGTGAAAGTAA
AAGATGCTGAAGATCAGTTGGGTGCACGAGTGGGTTACATCGAACTGGATCTCAACAGCGGTAAGATCCT
TGAGAGTTTTCGCCCCGAAGAACGTTTTCCAATGATGAGCACTTTTAAAGTTCTGCTATGTGGCGCGGTA
TTATCCCGTATTGACGCCGGGCAAGAGCAACTCGGTCGCCGCATACACTATTCTCAGAATGACTTGGTTG
AGTACTCACCAGTCACAGAAAAGCATCTTACGGATGGCATGACAGTAAGAGAATTATGCAGTGCTGCCAT
AACCATGAGTGATAACACTGCGGCCAACTTACTTCTGACAACGATCGGAGGACCGAAGGAGCTAACCGCT
TTTTTGCACAACATGGGGGATCATGTAACTCGCCTTGATCGTTGGGAACCGGAGCTGAATGAAGCCATAC
CAAACGACGAGCGTGACACCACGATGCCTGCAGCAATGGCAACAACGTTGCGCAAACTATTAACTGGCGA
ACTACTTACTCTAGCTTCCCGGCAACAATTAATAGACTGGATGGAGGCGGATAAAGTTGCAGGACCACTT
CTGCGCTCGGCCCTTCCGGCTGGCTGGTTTATTGCTGATAAATCTGGAGCCGGTGAGCGTGGTTCTCGCG
GTATCATTGCAGCACTGGGGCCAGATGGTAAGCCCTCCCGTATCGTAGTTATCTACACGACGGGGAGTCA
GGCAACTATGGATGAACGAAATAGACAGATCGCTGAGATAGGTGCCTCACTGATTAAGCATTGGTAACTG
TCAGACCAAGTTTACTCATATATACTTTAGATTGATTTAAAACTTCATTTTTAATTTAAAAGGATCTAGG
TGAAGATCCTTTTTGATAATCTCATGACCAAAATCCCTTAACGTGAGTTTTCGTTCCACTGAGCGTCAGA
CCCCGTAGAAAAGATCAAAGGATCTTCTTGAGATCCTTTTTTTCTGCGCGTAATCTGCTGCTTGCAAACA
AAAAAACCACCGCTACCAGCGGTGGTTTGTTTGCCGGATCAAGAGCTACCAACTCTTTTTCCGAAGGTAA
CTGGCTTCAGCAGAGCGCAGATACCAAATACTGTCCTTCTAGTGTAGCCGTAGTTAGGCCACCACTTCAA
GAACTCTGTAGCACCGCCTACATACCTCGCTCTGCTAATCCTGTTACCAGTGGCTGCTGCCAGTGGCGAT
AAGTCGTGTCTTACCGGGTTGGACTCAAGACGATAGTTACCGGATAAGGCGCAGCGGTCGGGCTGAACGG
GGGGTTCGTGCACACAGCCCAGCTTGGAGCGAACGACCTACACCGAACTGAGATACCTACAGCGTGAGCT
ATGAGAAAGCGCCACGCTTCCCGAAGGGAGAAAGGCGGACAGGTATCCGGTAAGCGGCAGGGTCGGAACA
GGAGAGCGCACGAGGGAGCTTCCAGGGGGAAACGCCTGGTATCTTTATAGTCCTGTCGGGTTTCGCCACC
TCTGACTTGAGCGTCGATTTTTGTGATGCTCGTCAGGGGGGCGGAGCCTATGGAAAAACGCCAGCAACGC
GGCCTTTTTACGGTTCCTGGCCTTTTGCTGGCCTTTTGCTCACATGTTCTTTCCTGCGTTATCCCCTGAT
TCTGTGGATAACCGTATTACCGCCTTTGAGTGAGCTGATACCGCTCGCCGCAGCCGAACGACCGAGCGCA
GCGAGTCAGTGAGCGAGGAAGCGGAAGAGCGCCTGATGCGGTATTTTCTCCTTACGCATCTGTGCGGTAT
TTCACACCGCAATGGTGCACTCTCAGTACAATCTGCTCTGATGCCGCATAGTTAAGCCAGTATACACTCC
GCTATCGCTACGTGACTGGGTCATGGCTGCGCCCCGACACCCGCCAACACCCGCTGACGCGCCCTGACGG
GCTTGTCTGCTCCCGGCATCCGCTTACAGACAAGCTGTGACCGTCTCCGGGAGCTGCATGTGTCAGAGGT
TTTCACCGTCATCACCGAAACGCGCGAGGCAGCTGCGGTAAAGCTCATCAGCGTGGTCGTGAAGCGATTC
ACAGATGTCTGCCTGTTCATCCGCGTCCAGCTCGTTGAGTTTCTCCAGAAGCGTTAATGTCTGGCTTCTG
ATAAAGCGGGCCATGTTAAGGGCGGTTTTTTCCTGTTTGGTCACTGATGCCTCCGTGTAAGGGGGATTTC
TGTTCATGGGGGTAATGATACCGATGAAACGAGAGAGGATGCTCACGATACGGGTTACTGATGATGAACA
TGCCCGGTTACTGGAACGTTGTGAGGGTAAACAACTGGCGGTATGGATGCGGCGGGACCAGAGAAAAATC
ACTCAGGGTCAATGCCAGCGCTTCGTTAATACAGATGTAGGTGTTCCACAGGGTAGCCAGCAGCATCCTG
CGATGCAGATCCGGAACATAATGGTGCAGGGCGCTGACTTCCGCGTTTCCAGACTTTACGAAACACGGAA
ACCGAAGACCATTCATGTTGTTGCTCAGGTCGCAGACGTTTTGCAGCAGCAGTCGCTTCACGTTCGCTCG
CGTATCGGTGATTCATTCTGCTAACCAGTAAGGCAACCCCGCCAGCCTAGCCGGGTCCTCAACGACAGGA
GCACGATCATGCGCACCCGTGGGGCCGCCATGCCGGCGATAATGGCCTGCTTCTCGCCGAAACGTTTGGT
GGCGGGACCAGTGACGAAGGCTTGAGCGAGGGCGTGCAAGATTCCGAATACCGCAAGCGACAGGCCGATC
ATCGTCGCGCTCCAGCGAAAGCGGTCCTCGCCGAAAATGACCCAGAGCGCTGCCGGCACCTGTCCTACGA
GTTGCATGATAAAGAAGACAGTCATAAGTGCGGCGACGATAGTCATGCCCCGCGCCCACCGGAAGGAGCT
GACTGGGTTGAAGGCTCTCAAGGGCATCGGTCGAGATCCCGGTGCCTAATGAGTGAGCTAACTTACATTA
ATTGCGTTGCGCTCACTGCCCGCTTTCCAGTCGGGAAACCTGTCGTGCCAGCTGCATTAATGAATCGGCC
AACGCGCGGGGAGAGGCGGTTT
Features (pLannotate 1.2.2; 20 found; start..end, strand, type, name):
   1004..1081    -  promoter       lacI promoter: lacI
   1089..1368    -  CDS            TcR (fragment): tetracycline efflux protein; tet; confers resistance to tetracycline
   1390..1408    +  promoter       T7 promoter: promoter for bacteriophage T7 RNA polymerase
   1409..1433    +  protein_bind   lac operator: The lac repressor binds to the lac operator to inhibit transcription in E. coli. This inhibition can be relieved by adding lactose or isopropyl-β-D-thiogalactopyranoside (IPTG). lac repressor encoded by lacI
   1448..1470    +  RBS            RBS: efficient ribosome binding site from bacteriophage T7 gene 10 (Olins and Rangwala, 1989)
   1507..1794    +  CDS            SUMO: cleavable ubiquitin-like protein tag; S. cerevisiae SMT3 (truncated and modified); modified to prevent cleavage by eukaryotic SUMO proteases
   1801..2427    +  CDS            TPL (fragment): TPL_ARATH - Also known as WSIP1. Experimental evidence at protein level: Swiss-Prot protein existence level 1. Transcriptional corepressor. May repress the expression of root-promoting genes in the top half of the embryo to allow proper differentiation of the shoot pole during the transition stage of embryogenesis. Regulates the expression of PLT1 and PLT2. Negative regulator of jasmonate responses. Negative regulator of auxin responses. Negative regulator of multiple floral organ identity genes (PubMed:23034631). Required for ovule development (PubMed:25378179). From Arabidopsis thaliana (Mou
   2446..2463    +  CDS            9xHis (fragment): 9xHis affinity tag
   2473..2522    +  CDS            SET1 (fragment): solubility-enhancement tag derived from T7 phage gene 10B
   2530..2577    +  terminator     T7 terminator: transcription terminator for bacteriophage T7 RNA polymerase
   2614..3042    +  rep_origin     f1 ori (sequence partly withheld): f1 bacteriophage origin of replication; arrow indicates direction of (+) strand synthesis
   3095..3199    +  promoter       AmpR promoter: bla
   3200..4060    +  CDS            AmpR: β-lactamase; bla; confers resistance to ampicillin, carbenicillin, and related antibiotics
   4231..4819    +  rep_origin     ori: high-copy-number ColE1/pMB1/pBR322/pUC origin of replication
   5005..5144    -  misc_feature   bom: basis of mobility region from pBR322
   5246..5437    -  CDS            rop: Rop protein, which maintains plasmids at low copy number; rop
   5454..5834    +  CDS            YPB1_ECOLX: Protein predicted: Swiss-Prot protein existence level 4. From Escherichia coli.
   5906..6197    -  CDS            TcR (fragment): tetracycline efflux protein; tet; confers resistance to tetracycline
   6212..6233    -  protein_bind   CAP binding site: CAP binding activates transcription in the presence of cAMP. E. coli catabolite activator protein
   6246..1003    -  CDS            lacI (across the origin): lac repressor; lacI; The lac repressor binds to the lac operator to inhibit transcription in E. coli. This inhibition can be relieved by adding lactose or isopropyl-β-D-thiogalactopyranoside (IPTG).
