[The description below was written by a language model from this plasmid's Addgene catalogue record and pLannotate feature annotations shown in this document.]
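Description:
pSumo-His6- Sumo-AtTPL(1-209) is a 6,325 nt bacterial expression plasmid built on the commercial pSUMO backbone, designed to produce the N-terminal region (residues 1–209, as the name indicates) of the Arabidopsis thaliana transcriptional corepressor TOPLESS (TPL) in E. coli. It has a pET-like architecture. A ColE1/pMB1-type origin together with the rop gene and the pBR322 bom region keeps the plasmid at low copy number, in line with the catalogue entry. Selection is by ampicillin through β-lactamase expressed from its own promoter. An f1 origin is also present, along with short nonfunctional remnants of the tetracycline resistance gene inherited from the parental vector.

Expression is driven by a T7 promoter followed by a lac operator and the phage T7 gene 10 ribosome binding site. The plasmid carries its own lacI gene, so transcription is repressed until induction with IPTG in a host that supplies T7 RNA polymerase. The reading frame encodes an N-terminal 6xHis-SUMO tag (yeast SMT3-derived) fused directly to the TPL fragment, which was inserted between BamHI and XhoI sites, and a T7 terminator lies downstream. The His tag allows metal-affinity purification, and the SUMO moiety typically improves solubility and can be removed with a SUMO protease. The feature table does not separately annotate the N-terminal His tag. It does mark a short His-coding stretch downstream of the insert, and the record does not indicate whether a stop codon precedes it.

The stated purpose is bacterial expression of TPL, and the associated publication concerns structural analysis of how TOPLESS family corepressors recognise transcriptional repressors.
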