Addgene plasmid #177856: pSumo-His6- Sumo-AtTPL(1-209)
Purpose: Bacterial Expression of TPL
Depositing lab: Karsten Melcher. Depositing organization: Van Andel Research Institute. Publication: Structural basis for recognition of diverse transcriptional repressors by the TOPLESS family of corepressors. Ke J, Ma H, Gu X, Thelen A, Brunzelle JS, Li J, Xu HE, Melcher K. Sci Adv. 2015 Jul 24;1(6):e1500107. doi: 10.1126/sciadv.1500107. eCollection 2015 Jul. PubMed 26601214.
Backbone
  Vector backbone: pSUMO
  Backbone manufacturer: Life Sensors
  Vector type: Bacterial Expression
Growth in bacteria
  Bacterial resistance: Ampicillin, 100 μg/mL
  Growth temperature: 37°C
  Growth strain: DH5alpha
  Copy number: Low Copy
Gene/Insert
  Gene/Insert name: TPL
  Species: A. thaliana (mustard weed)
  Entrez Gene: TPL (a.k.a. AT1G15750, F7H2.9, F7H2_9, TOPLESS, WSIP1, WUS-INTERACTING PROTEIN 1)
  Tag / fusion protein: 6xHis-SUMO (N terminal on insert)
  Cloning method: Restriction Enzyme; 5′ cloning site BamHI (not destroyed); 3′ cloning site XhoI (not destroyed)
  Sequencing primers: 5′ T7Prom; 3′ T7term
Terms and licenses: Academic/Nonprofit Terms; Industry Terms: Not Available to Industry
How to cite: pSumo-His6- Sumo-AtTPL(1-209) was a gift from Karsten Melcher (Addgene plasmid # 177856 ; http://n2t.net/addgene:177856 ; RRID:Addgene_177856)
